Addgene plasmid #47446: pAAV_hSyn_TALEBB(HD)-NLS-VP64_2A_GFP_WPRE_bGHpA
Purpose: AAV TALE synthesis backbone with HD half repeat; fused to nuclear localization sequence linker and VP64 transcriptional activator effector domain. Synapsin promoter for neuronal expression.
Depositing lab: Feng Zhang. Depositing organization: Broad Institute. Publication: Optical control of mammalian endogenous transcription and epigenetic states. Konermann S, Brigham MD, Trevino A, Hsu PD, Heidenreich M, Le Cong, Platt RJ, Scott DA, Church GM, Zhang F. Nature. 2013 Jul 23. doi: 10.1038/nature12466. PubMed 23877069.
Backbone
  Vector backbone: pAAV_hSyn_WPRE_bGHpA
  Backbone manufacturer: Zhang Lab
  Backbone size w/o insert (bp): 4281
  Total vector size (bp): 5987
  Vector type: Mammalian Expression, AAV ; TALE
Growth in bacteria
  Bacterial resistance: Ampicillin, 100 μg/mL
  Growth temperature: 37°C
  Growth strain: Stbl3
  Copy number: High Copy
Gene/Insert
  Gene/Insert name: TALE BB(N136_0.5HD_C63)-VP64
  Species: Synthetic
  Insert size (bp): 1706
  Promoter: hSyn human synapsin (mammalian neuronal expression)
  Tag / fusion protein: 2A_GFP (C terminal on insert)
  Cloning method: Unknown
  Sequencing primers: 5′ multiple
Terms and licenses: Academic/Nonprofit Terms; Industry Terms: Not Available to Industry
How to cite: pAAV_hSyn_TALEBB(HD)-NLS-VP64_2A_GFP_WPRE_bGHpA was a gift from Feng Zhang (Addgene plasmid # 47446 ; http://n2t.net/addgene:47446 ; RRID:Addgene_47446)
