[The description below was written by a language model from this plasmid's Addgene catalogue record and pLannotate feature annotations shown in this document.]
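Description:
pAAV_hSyn_TALEBB(HD)-NLS-VP64_2A_GFP_WPRE_bGHpA is a 5,987 bp AAV transfer plasmid that serves as a backbone for building custom TALE transcriptional activators for expression in neurons. It is propagated in E. coli as a high-copy plasmid through a ColE1/pUC-type origin with ampicillin selection (AmpR under its own bla promoter), and it also carries an M13/f1-type phage origin. The expression cassette is flanked by AAV2 inverted terminal repeats, which allow it to be packaged into recombinant AAV particles. The annotation detects the downstream ITR in full, but only short fragments of the upstream one.

Within the ITRs, the human synapsin I promoter drives a synthetic open reading frame of about 1.7 kb. According to the insert name, this comprises a truncated TALE N-terminal segment (N136), a terminal half repeat carrying the HD repeat-variable diresidue, and a truncated C-terminal segment (C63). These are annotated by homology as fragments of the Xanthomonas effectors AvrXa10 and AvrBs3. They are followed by a nuclear localization sequence linker and the VP64 activation domain, which is built from tandem VP16 minimal activation motifs. The gap between the two TALE segments is presumably where a user-assembled array of DNA-binding repeats is inserted, although the record lists the cloning method as unknown. A short HA epitope-like fragment is annotated at the start of the coding region.

A 2A peptide links the activator to EGFP, so that transduced neurons are marked by a separately released fluorescent reporter. A WPRE enhances transcript expression and the bovine growth hormone polyadenylation signal terminates the message. The construct is intended for targeted activation of endogenous genes in neurons, in work on control of mammalian transcription and epigenetic states.
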