Features (pLannotate 1.2.2; 19 found; start..end, strand, type, name):
     12..39      +  repeat_region  AAV2 ITR (fragment): inverted terminal repeat of adeno-associated virus serotype 2 inverted
     68..95      +  repeat_region  AAV2 ITR (fragment): inverted terminal repeat of adeno-associated virus serotype 2 inverted
    181..628     +  promoter       hSyn promoter: human synapsin I promoter; confers neuron-specific expression (Kügler et al., 2003)
    651..667     +  CDS            3xHA (fragment): three tandem HA epitope tags
    666..1091    +  CDS            avrXa10 (fragment): AVX10_XANOO - Experimental evidence at protein level: Swiss-Prot protein existence level 1. Avirulence protein. Induces the hypersensitive response (HR)in rice plants carrying the resistance gene Xa10. Activity depends on the presence of the core repeat domains; replacement with repeat domains from other proteins (AvrBs3 of X.euvesicatoria (AC P14727) or AvrXa7 of this organism) does not elicit the HR. Probably acts as a transcription factor in its host plant (rice) to induce plant resistance or disease. From Xanthomonas oryzae pv. oryzae.
   1172..1360    +  CDS            avrBs3 (fragment): AVRB3_XANEU - Experimental evidence at protein level: Swiss-Prot protein existence level 1. Avirulence protein. Acts as a transcription factor in C.annuum plants. In susceptible plants lacking the Bs3 resistance gene induces expression of a number of genes, including genes homologous to a family of auxin-induced genes, alpha-expansin genes, pectate lyase, anthocyanidin glucoside rhamnosyl transferase and at least one transcription factor, UPA20. Their expression leads to plant hypertrophy in mesophyll cells, probably mainly mediated by UPA20 (PubMed:17962565). In resistant plants induces the h
   1532..1548    +  CDS            VP96 (fragment): 6 tandem repeats of the minimal activation domain of herpes simplex virus VP16 (Cheng et al., 2013)
   1637..2353    +  CDS            EGFP: the original enhanced GFP (Yang et al., 1996) mammalian codon-optimized
   2354..2378    +  misc_feature   MCS (fragment): pBluescript multiple cloning site
   2378..2966    +  misc_feature   WPRE: woodchuck hepatitis virus posttranscriptional regulatory element
   3014..3221    +  polyA_signal   bGH poly(A) signal: bovine growth hormone polyadenylation signal
   3250..3390    +  repeat_region  AAV2 ITR: inverted terminal repeat of adeno-associated virus serotype 2 inverted
   3395..3446    -  misc_feature   bom (fragment): basis of mobility region from pBR322
   3465..3845    +  rep_origin     M13 ori (sequence partly withheld): M13 bacteriophage origin of replication; arrow indicates direction of (+) strand synthesis
   3921..3970    -  misc_feature   bom (fragment): basis of mobility region from pBR322
   4072..4107    -  CDS            rop (fragment): Rop protein, which maintains plasmids at low copy number; rop
   4202..4306    +  promoter       AmpR promoter: bla
   4307..5167    +  CDS            AmpR: β-lactamase; bla; confers resistance to ampicillin, carbenicillin, and related antibiotics
   5338..5926    +  rep_origin     ori: high-copy-number ColE1/pMB1/pBR322/pUC origin of replication
>Addgene plasmid #47446 | pAAV_hSyn_TALEBB(HD)-NLS-VP64_2A_GFP_WPRE_bGHpA | depositor full sequence | sequence record 69438 | pAAV_hSyn_TALEBB(HD)-NLS-VP64_2A_GFP_WPRE_bGHpA sequence 5987 bps
CCTGCAGGCAGCTGCGCGCTCGCTCGCTCACTGAGGCCGCCCGGGCGTCGGGCGACCTTTGGTCGCCCGG
CCTCAGTGAGCGAGCGAGCGCGCAGAGAGGGAGTGGCCAACTCCATCACTAGGGGTTCCTGCGGCCGCAC
GCGTTGTACAGTGTCTAGACTGCAGAGGGCCCTGCGTATGAGTGCAAGTGGGTTTTAGGACCAGGATGAG
GCGGGGTGGGGGTGCCTACCTGACGACCGACCCCGACCCACTGGACAAGCACCCAACCCCCATTCCCCAA
ATTGCGCATCCCCTATCAGAGAGGGGGAGGGGAAACAGGATGCGGCGAGGCGCGTGCGCACTGCCAGCTT
CAGCACCGCGGACAGTGCCTTCGCCCCCGCCTGGCGGCGCGCGCCACCGCCGCCTCAGCACTGAAGGCGC
GCTGACGTCACTCGCCGGTCCCCCGCAAACTCCCCTTCCCGGCCACCTTGGTCGCGTCCGCGCCGCCGCC
GGCCCAGCCGGACCGCACCACGCGAGGCGCGAGATAGGGGGGCACGGGCGCGACCATCTGCGCTGCGGCG
CCGGCGACTCAGCGCTGCCTCAGTCTGCGGTGGGCAGCGGAGGAGTCGTGTCGTGCCTGAGAGCGCAGTC
GAGAAGGATCCGCCACCATGTACCCATACGATGTTCCAGATTACGCTGTAGATTTGAGAACTTTGGGATA
TTCACAGCAGCAGCAGGAAAAGATCAAGCCCAAAGTGAGGTCGACAGTCGCGCAGCATCACGAAGCGCTG
GTGGGTCATGGGTTTACACATGCCCACATCGTAGCCTTGTCGCAGCACCCTGCAGCCCTTGGCACGGTCG
CCGTCAAGTACCAGGACATGATTGCGGCGTTGCCGGAAGCCACACATGAGGCGATCGTCGGTGTGGGGAA
ACAGTGGAGCGGAGCCCGAGCGCTTGAGGCCCTGTTGACGGTCGCGGGAGAGCTGAGAGGGCCTCCCCTT
CAGCTGGACACGGGCCAGTTGCTGAAGATCGCGAAGCGGGGAGGAGTCACGGCGGTCGAGGCGGTGCACG
CGTGGCGCAATGCGCTCACGGGAGCACCCCTCAACCTGACAGAGACCCGTACGGGTCTCGACTCACGCCT
GAGCAGGTAGTGGCTATTGCATCCCATGACGGGGGCAGACCCGCACTGGAGTCAATCGTGGCCCAGCTTT
CGAGGCCGGACCCCGCGCTGGCCGCACTCACTAATGATCATCTTGTAGCGCTGGCCTGCCTCGGCGGACG
ACCCGCCTTGGATGCGGTGAAGAAGGGGCTCCCGCACGCGCCTGCATTGATTAAGCGGACCAACAGAAGG
ATTCCCGAGAGGACATCACATCGAGTGGCAGCTAGCCCCAAGAAGAAGAGAAAGGTGGAGGCCAGCGGTT
CCGGACGGGCTGACGCATTGGACGATTTTGATCTGGATATGCTGGGAAGTGACGCCCTCGATGATTTTGA
CCTTGACATGCTTGGTTCGGATGCCCTTGATGACTTTGACCTCGACATGCTCGGCAGTGACGCCCTTGAT
GATTTCGACCTGGACATGCTGATTAACTCTAGAGGCAGTGGAGAGGGCAGAGGAAGTCTGCTAACATGCG
GTGACGTCGAGGAGAATCCTGGCCCAGTGAGCAAGGGCGAGGAGCTGTTCACCGGGGTGGTGCCCATCCT
GGTCGAGCTGGACGGCGACGTAAACGGCCACAAGTTCAGCGTGTCCGGCGAGGGCGAGGGCGATGCCACC
TACGGCAAGCTGACCCTGAAGTTCATCTGCACCACCGGCAAGCTGCCCGTGCCCTGGCCCACCCTCGTGA
CCACCCTGACCTACGGCGTGCAGTGCTTCAGCCGCTACCCCGACCACATGAAGCAGCACGACTTCTTCAA
GTCCGCCATGCCCGAAGGCTACGTCCAGGAGCGCACCATCTTCTTCAAGGACGACGGCAACTACAAGACC
CGCGCCGAGGTGAAGTTCGAGGGCGACACCCTGGTGAACCGCATCGAGCTGAAGGGCATCGACTTCAAGG
AGGACGGCAACATCCTGGGGCACAAGCTGGAGTACAACTACAACAGCCACAACGTCTATATCATGGCCGA
CAAGCAGAAGAACGGCATCAAGGTGAACTTCAAGATCCGCCACAACATCGAGGACGGCAGCGTGCAGCTC
GCCGACCACTACCAGCAGAACACCCCCATCGGCGACGGCCCCGTGCTGCTGCCCGACAACCACTACCTGA
GCACCCAGTCCGCCCTGAGCAAAGACCCCAACGAGAAGCGCGATCACATGGTCCTGCTGGAGTTCGTGAC
CGCCGCCGGGATCACTCTCGGCATGGACGAGCTGTACAAGTAAGAATTCGATATCAAGCTTATCGATAAT
CAACCTCTGGATTACAAAATTTGTGAAAGATTGACTGGTATTCTTAACTATGTTGCTCCTTTTACGCTAT
GTGGATACGCTGCTTTAATGCCTTTGTATCATGCTATTGCTTCCCGTATGGCTTTCATTTTCTCCTCCTT
GTATAAATCCTGGTTGCTGTCTCTTTATGAGGAGTTGTGGCCCGTTGTCAGGCAACGTGGCGTGGTGTGC
ACTGTGTTTGCTGACGCAACCCCCACTGGTTGGGGCATTGCCACCACCTGTCAGCTCCTTTCCGGGACTT
TCGCTTTCCCCCTCCCTATTGCCACGGCGGAACTCATCGCCGCCTGCCTTGCCCGCTGCTGGACAGGGGC
TCGGCTGTTGGGCACTGACAATTCCGTGGTGTTGTCGGGGAAATCATCGTCCTTTCCTTGGCTGCTCGCC
TATGTTGCCACCTGGATTCTGCGCGGGACGTCCTTCTGCTACGTCCCTTCGGCCCTCAATCCAGCGGACC
TTCCTTCCCGCGGCCTGCTGCCGGCTCTGCGGCCTCTTCCGCGTCTTCGCCTTCGCCCTCAGACGAGTCG
GATCTCCCTTTGGGCCGCCTCCCCGCATCGATACCGAGCGCTGCTCGAGCTAGAGCTCGCTGATCAGCCT
CGACTGTGCCTTCTAGTTGCCAGCCATCTGTTGTTTGCCCCTCCCCCGTGCCTTCCTTGACCCTGGAAGG
TGCCACTCCCACTGTCCTTTCCTAATAAAATGAGGAAATTGCATCGCATTGTCTGAGTAGGTGTCATTCT
ATTCTGGGGGGTGGGGTGGGGCAGGACAGCAAGGGGGAGGATTGGGAAGACAATAGCAGGCATGCTGGGG
AGGTAACCACGTGCGGACCGAGCGGCCGCAGGAACCCCTAGTGATGGAGTTGGCCACTCCCTCTCTGCGC
GCTCGCTCGCTCACTGAGGCCGGGCGACCAAAGGTCGCCCGACGCCCGGGCTTTGCCCGGGCGGCCTCAG
TGAGCGAGCGAGCGCGCAGCTGCCTGCAGGGGCGCCTGATGCGGTATTTTCTCCTTACGCATCTGTGCGG
TATTTCACACCGCATA
[142 nt withheld, positions 3447-3588]
C
[141 nt withheld, positions 3590-3730]
CCTTTGACGTTGGAGTCCACGTTCTTT
[37 nt withheld, positions 3758-3794]
ACCCTATCTCGGGCTATTCTTTTGATTTATAAGGGATTTTGCCGATTTCGGCCTATTGGTTAAAAAATGA
GCTGATTTAACAAAAATTTAACGCGAATTTTAACAAAATATTAACGTTTACAATTTTATGGTGCACTCTC
AGTACAATCTGCTCTGATGCCGCATAGTTAAGCCAGCCCCGACACCCGCCAACACCCGCTGACGCGCCCT
GACGGGCTTGTCTGCTCCCGGCATCCGCTTACAGACAAGCTGTGACCGTCTCCGGGAGCTGCATGTGTCA
GAGGTTTTCACCGTCATCACCGAAACGCGCGAGACGAAAGGGCCTCGTGATACGCCTATTTTTATAGGTT
AATGTCATGATAATAATGGTTTCTTAGACGTCAGGTGGCACTTTTCGGGGAAATGTGCGCGGAACCCCTA
TTTGTTTATTTTTCTAAATACATTCAAATATGTATCCGCTCATGAGACAATAACCCTGATAAATGCTTCA
ATAATATTGAAAAAGGAAGAGTATGAGTATTCAACATTTCCGTGTCGCCCTTATTCCCTTTTTTGCGGCA
TTTTGCCTTCCTGTTTTTGCTCACCCAGAAACGCTGGTGAAAGTAAAAGATGCTGAAGATCAGTTGGGTG
CACGAGTGGGTTACATCGAACTGGATCTCAACAGCGGTAAGATCCTTGAGAGTTTTCGCCCCGAAGAACG
TTTTCCAATGATGAGCACTTTTAAAGTTCTGCTATGTGGCGCGGTATTATCCCGTATTGACGCCGGGCAA
GAGCAACTCGGTCGCCGCATACACTATTCTCAGAATGACTTGGTTGAGTACTCACCAGTCACAGAAAAGC
ATCTTACGGATGGCATGACAGTAAGAGAATTATGCAGTGCTGCCATAACCATGAGTGATAACACTGCGGC
CAACTTACTTCTGACAACGATCGGAGGACCGAAGGAGCTAACCGCTTTTTTGCACAACATGGGGGATCAT
GTAACTCGCCTTGATCGTTGGGAACCGGAGCTGAATGAAGCCATACCAAACGACGAGCGTGACACCACGA
TGCCTGTAGCAATGGCAACAACGTTGCGCAAACTATTAACTGGCGAACTACTTACTCTAGCTTCCCGGCA
ACAATTAATAGACTGGATGGAGGCGGATAAAGTTGCAGGACCACTTCTGCGCTCGGCCCTTCCGGCTGGC
TGGTTTATTGCTGATAAATCTGGAGCCGGTGAGCGTGGAAGCCGCGGTATCATTGCAGCACTGGGGCCAG
ATGGTAAGCCCTCCCGTATCGTAGTTATCTACACGACGGGGAGTCAGGCAACTATGGATGAACGAAATAG
ACAGATCGCTGAGATAGGTGCCTCACTGATTAAGCATTGGTAACTGTCAGACCAAGTTTACTCATATATA
CTTTAGATTGATTTAAAACTTCATTTTTAATTTAAAAGGATCTAGGTGAAGATCCTTTTTGATAATCTCA
TGACCAAAATCCCTTAACGTGAGTTTTCGTTCCACTGAGCGTCAGACCCCGTAGAAAAGATCAAAGGATC
TTCTTGAGATCCTTTTTTTCTGCGCGTAATCTGCTGCTTGCAAACAAAAAAACCACCGCTACCAGCGGTG
GTTTGTTTGCCGGATCAAGAGCTACCAACTCTTTTTCCGAAGGTAACTGGCTTCAGCAGAGCGCAGATAC
CAAATACTGTCCTTCTAGTGTAGCCGTAGTTAGGCCACCACTTCAAGAACTCTGTAGCACCGCCTACATA
CCTCGCTCTGCTAATCCTGTTACCAGTGGCTGCTGCCAGTGGCGATAAGTCGTGTCTTACCGGGTTGGAC
TCAAGACGATAGTTACCGGATAAGGCGCAGCGGTCGGGCTGAACGGGGGGTTCGTGCACACAGCCCAGCT
TGGAGCGAACGACCTACACCGAACTGAGATACCTACAGCGTGAGCTATGAGAAAGCGCCACGCTTCCCGA
AGGGAGAAAGGCGGACAGGTATCCGGTAAGCGGCAGGGTCGGAACAGGAGAGCGCACGAGGGAGCTTCCA
GGGGGAAACGCCTGGTATCTTTATAGTCCTGTCGGGTTTCGCCACCTCTGACTTGAGCGTCGATTTTTGT
GATGCTCGTCAGGGGGGCGGAGCCTATGGAAAAACGCCAGCAACGCGGCCTTTTTACGGTTCCTGGCCTT
TTGCTGGCCTTTTGCTCACATGT
