>Addgene plasmid #47446 | pAAV_hSyn_TALEBB(HD)-NLS-VP64_2A_GFP_WPRE_bGHpA | addgene partial sequence | sequence record 72013 | EGFP-N 5'-CGTCGCCGTCCAGCTCGACCAG-3'
AACAGCTCCTCGCCCTTGCTCACTGGGCCAGGATTCTCCTCGACGTCACCGCATGTTAGCAGACTTCCTC
TGCCCTCTCCACTGCCTCTAGAGTTAATCAGCATGTCCAGGTCGAAATCATCAAGGGCGTCACTGCCGAG
CATGTCGAGGTCAAAGTCATCAAGGGCATCCGAACCAAGCATGTCAAGGTCAAAATCATCGAGGGCGTCA
CTTCCCAGCATATCCAGATCAAAATCGTCCAATGCGTCAGCCCGTCCGGAACCGCTGGCCTCCACCTTTC
TCTTCTTCTTGGGGCTAGCTGCCACTCGATGTGATGTCCTCTCGGGAATCCTTCTGTTGGTCCGCTTAAT
CAATGCAGGCGCGTGCGGGAGCCCCTTCTTCACCGCATCCAAGGCGGGTCGTCCGCCGAGGCAGGCCAGC
GCTACAAGATGATCATTAGTGAGTGCGGCCAGCGCGGGGTCCGGCCTCGAAAGCTGGGCCACGATTGACT
CCAGTGCGGGTCTGCCCCCGTCATGGGATGCAATAGCCACTACCTGCTCAGGCGTGAGTCGAGACCCGTA
CGGGTCTCTGTCAGGTTGAGGGGTGCTCCCGTGAGCGCATTGCGCCACGCGTGCACCGCCTCGACCGCCG
TGACTCCTCCCCGCTTCGCGATCTTCAGCAACTGGCCCGTGTCCAGCTGAAGGGGAGGCCCTCTCAGCTC
TCCCGCGACCGTCAACAGGGCCTCAAGCGCTCGGGCTCCGCTCCACTGTTTCCCCACACCGACGATCGCC
TCATGTGTGGCTTCCGGCAACGCCGCAATCATGTCCTGGTACTTGACGGCGACCGTGCCAAGGGCTGCAG
GGTGCTGCGACAAGGCTACGATGTGGGCATGTGTAAACCCATGACCCACCAGCGCTTCGTGATGCTGCGC
GACTGTCGACCTCACTTTGGGCTTGATCTTTTCCTGCTGCTGCTGTGAATATCCCAAAGTTCTCAAATCT
ACAGCGTAATCTGGAACATCGTATGGGTACATGGTGGCGGATCCTTCTCGA
