>Addgene plasmid #47446 | pAAV_hSyn_TALEBB(HD)-NLS-VP64_2A_GFP_WPRE_bGHpA | addgene partial sequence | sequence record 72159 | hSyn1pro-F 5'-gcaagtgggttttaggacca-3'
GGTGCCTACCTGACGACCGACCCCGACCCACTGGACAAGCACCCAACCCCCATTCCCCAAATTGCGCATC
CCCTATCAGAGAGGGGGAGGGGAAACAGGATGCGGCGAGGCGCGTGCGCACTGCCAGCTTCAGCACCGCG
GACAGTGCCTTCGCCCCCGCCTGGCGGCGCGCGCCACCGCCGCCTCAGCACTGAAGGCGCGCTGACGTCA
CTCGCCGGTCCCCCGCAAACTCCCCTTCCCGGCCACCTTGGTCGCGTCCGCGCCGCCGCCGGCCCAGCCG
GACCGCACCACGCGAGGCGCGAGATAGGGGGGCACGGGCGCGACCATCTGCGCTGCGGCGCCGGCGACTC
AGCGCTGCCTCAGTCTGCGGTGGGCAGCGGAGGAGTCGTGTCGTGCCTGAGAGCGCAGTCGAGAAGGATC
CGCCACCATGTACCCATACGATGTTCCAGATTACGCTGTAGATTTGAGAACTTTGGGATATTCACAGCAG
CAGCAGGAAAAGATCAAGCCCAAAGTGAGGTCGACAGTCGCGCAGCATCACGAAGCGCTGGTGGGTCATG
GGTTTACACATGCCCACATCGTAGCCTTGTCGCAGCACCCTGCAGCCCTTGGCACGGTCGCCGTCAAGTA
CCAGGACATGATTGCGGCGTTGCCGGAAGCCACACATGAGGCGATCGTCGGTGTGGGGAAACAGTGGAGC
GGAGCCCGAGCGCTTGAGGCCCTGTTGACGGTCGCGGGAGAGCTGAGAGGGCCTCCCCTTCAGCTGGACA
CGGGCCAGTTGCTGAAGATCGCGAAGCGGGGAGGAGTCACGGCGGTCGAGGCGGTGCACGCGTGGCGCAA
TGCGCTCACGGGAGCACCCCTCAACCTGACAGAGACCCGTACGGGTCTCGACTCACGCCTGAGCAGGTAG
TGGCTATTGCATCCCATGACGGGGGCAGACCCGCACTGGAGTCAATCGTGGCCCAGCTTTCGAGGCCGGA
CCCCGCGCTGGCCGCACTCACTAATGATCATCTTGTAGCGCTGGCCTGCCTCGGCGGACGACCCGCCTTG
GATGCG
